>Addgene plasmid #186342 | pGK12 | addgene full sequence | sequence record 369928 | Addgene NGS Result
CGATTCACAAAAAATAGGCACACGAAAAACAAGTTAAGGGATGCAGTTTATGCATCCCTTAACTTACTTA
TTAAATAATTTATAGCTATTGAAAAGAGATAAGAATTGTTCAAAGCTAATATTGTTTAAATCGTCAATTC
CTGCATGTTTTAAGGAATTGTTAAATTGATTTTTTGTAAATATTTTCTTGTATTCTTTGTTAACCCATTT
CATAACGAAATAATTATACTTTTGTTTATCTTTGTGTGATATTCTTGATTTTTTTCTACTTAATCTGATA
AGTGAGCTATTCACTTTAGGTTTAGGATGAAAATATTCTCTTGGAACCATACTTAATATAGAAATATCAA
CTTCTGCCATTAAAAGTAATGCCAATGAGCGTTTTGTATTTAATAATCTTTTAGCAAACCCGTATTCCAC
GATTAAATAAATCTCATTAGCTATACTATCAAAAACAATTTTGCGTATTATATCCGTACTTATGTTATAA
GGTATATTACCATATATTTTATAGGATTGGTTTTTAGGAAATTTAAACTGCAATATATCCTTGTTTAAAA
CTTGGAAATTATCGTGATCAACAAGTTTATTTTCTGTAGTTTTGCATAATTTATGGTCTATTTCAATGGC
AGTTACGAAATTACACCTCTTTACTAATTCAAGGGTAAAATGGCCTTTTCCTGAGCCGATTTCAAAGATA
TTATCATGTTCATTTAATCTTATATTTGTCATTATTTTATCTATATTATGTTTTGAAGTAATAAAGTTTT
GACTGTGTTTTATATTTTTCTCGTTCATTATAACCCTCTTTAATTTGGTTATATGAATTTTGCTTATTAA
CGATTCATTATAACCACTTATTTTTTGTTTGGTTGATAATGAACTGTGCTGATTACAAAAATACTAAAAA
TGCCCATATTTTTTCCTCCTTATAAAATTAGTATAATTATAGCACGAGCTCTGATAAATATGAACATGAT
GAGTGATCGTTAAATTTATACTGCAATCGGATGCGATTATTGAATAAAAGATATGAGAGATTTATCTAAT
TTCTTTTTTCTTGTAAAAAAAGAAAGTTCTTAAAGGTTTTATAGTTTTGGTCGTAGAGCACACGGTTTAA
CGACTTAATTACGAAGTAAATAAGTCTAGTGTGTTAGACTTTATGAAATCTATATACGTTTATATATATT
TATTATCCGATTTTTTATTAAAACGTCTCAAAATCGTTTCTGAGACGTTTTAGCGTTTATTTCGTTTAGT
TATCGGCATAATCGTTAAAACAGGCGTTATCGTAGCGTAAAAGCCCTTGAGCGTAGCGTGGCTTTGCAGC
GAAGATGTTGTCTGTTAGATTATGAAAGCCGATGACTGAATGAAATAATAAGCGCAGCGCCCTTCTATTT
CGGTTGGAGGAGGCTCAAGGGAGTATGAGGGAATGAAATTCCCTCATGGGTTTGATTTTAAAAATTGCTT
GCAATTTTGCCGAGCGGTAGCGCTGGAAAATTTTTGAAAAAAATTTGGAATTTGGAAAAAAATGGGGGGA
AAGGAAGCGAATTTTGCTTCCGTACTACGACCCCCCATTAAGTGCCGAGTGCCAATTTTTGTGCCAAAAA
CGCTCTATCCCAACTGGCTCAAGGGTTTAAGGGGTTTTTCAATCGCCAACGAATCGCCAACGTTTTCGCC
AACGTTTTTTATAAATCTATATTTAAGTAGCTTTATTGTTGTTTTTATGATTACAAAGTGATACACTAAC
TTTATAAAATTATTTGATTGGAGTTTTTTAAATGGTGATTTCAGAATCGAAAAAAAGAGTTATGATTTCT
CTGACAAAAGAGCAAGATAAAAAATTAACAGATATGGCGAAACAAAAAGGTTTTTCAAAATCTGCGGTTG
CGGCGTTAGCTATAGAAGAATATGCAAGAAAGGAATCAGAACAAAAAAAATAAGCGAAAGCTCGCGTTTT
TAGAAGGATACGAGTTTTCGCTACTTGTTTTTGATAAGGTAATTATATCATGGCTATTAAAAATACTAAA
GCTAGAAATTTTGGATTTTTATTATATCCTGACTCAATTCCTAATGATTGGAAAGAAAAATTAGAGAGTT
TGGGCGTATCTATGGCTGTCAGTCCTTTACACGATATGGACGAAAAAAAAGATAAAGATACATGGAATAG
TAGTGATGTTATACGAAATGGAAAGCACTATAAAAAACCACACTATCACGTTATATATATTGCACGAAAT
CCTGTAACAATAGAAAGCGTTAGGAACAAGATTAAGCGAAAATTGGGGAATAGTTCAGTTGCTCATGTTG
AGATACTTGATTATATCAAAGGTTCATATGAATATTTGACTCATGAATCAAAGGACGCTATTGCTAAGAA
TAAACATATATACGACAAAAAAGATATTTTGAACATTAATGATTTTGATATTGACCGCTATATAACACTT
GATGAAAGCCAAAAAAGAGAATTGAAGAATTTACTTTTAGATATAGTGGATGACTATAATTTGGTAAATA
CAAAAGATTTAATGGCTTTTATTCGCCTTAGGGGAGCGGAGTTTGGAATTTTAAATACGAATGATGTAAA
AGATATTGTTTCAACAAACTCTAGCGCCTTTAGATTATGGTTTGAGGGCAATTATCAGTGTGGATATAGA
GCAAGTTATGCAAAGGTTCTTGATGCTGAAACGGGGGAAATAAAATGACAAACAAAGAAAAAGAGTTATT
TGCTGAAAATGAGGAATTAAAAAAAGAAATTAAGGACTTAAAAGAGCGTATTGAAAGATACAGAGAAATG
GAAGTTGAATTAAGTACAACAATAGATTTATTGAGAGGAGGGATTATTGAATAAATAAAAGCCCCCTGAC
GAAAGTCGAAGGGGGTTTTTATTTTGGTTTGATGTTGCGATTAATAGCAATACAATTGCAATAAACAAAA
TGATCTTCCTTCAGGTTATGACCATCTGTGCCAGTTCGTAATGTCTGGTCAACTTTCCGACTCTGAGAAA
CTTCTGGAATCGCTAGAGAATTTCTGGAATGGGATTCAGGAGTGGACAGAACGACACGGATATATAGTGG
ATGTGTCAAAACGCATACCATTTTGAACGATGACCTCTAATAATTGTTAATCATGTTGGTTACGTATTTA
TTAACTTCTCCTAGTATTAGTAATTATCATGGCTGTCATGGCGCATTAACGGAATAAAGGGTGTGCTTAA
ATCGGGCCATTTTGCGTAATAAGAAAAAGGATTAATTATGAGCGAATTGAATTAATAATAAGGTAATAGA
TTTACATTAGAAAATGAAAGGGGATTTTATGCGTGAGAATGTTACAGTCTATCCCGGCAATAGTTACCCT
TATTATCAAGATAAGAAAGAAAAGGATTTTTCGCTACGCTCAAATCCTTTAAAAAAACACAAAAGACCAC
ATTTTTTAATGTGGTCTTTTATTCTTCAACTAAAGCACCCATTAGTTCAACAAACGAAAATTGGATAAAG
TGGGATATTTTTAAAATATATATTTATGTTACAGTAATATTGACTTTTAAAAAAGGATTGATTCTAATGA
AGAAAGCAGACAAGTAAGCCTCCTAAATTCACTTTAGATAAAAATTTAGGAGGCATATCAAATGAACTTT
AATAAAATTGATTTAGACAATTGGAAGAGAAAAGAGATATTTAATCATTATTTGAACCAACAAACGACTT
TTAGTATAACCACAGAAATTGATATTAGTGTTTTATACCGAAACATAAAACAAGAAGGATATAAATTTTA
CCCTGCATTTATTTTCTTAGTGACAAGGGTGATAAACTCAAATACAGCTTTTAGAACTGGTTACAATAGC
GACGGAGAGTTAGGTTATTGGGATAAGTTAGAGCCACTTTATACAATTTTTGATGGTGTATCTAAAACAT
TCTCTGGTATTTGGACTCCTGTAAAGAATGACTTCAAAGAGTTTTATGATTTATACCTTTCTGATGTAGA
GAAATATAATGGTTCGGGGAAATTGTTTCCCAAAACACCTATACCTGAAAATGCTTTTTCTCTTTCTATT
ATTCCATGGACTTCATTTACTGGGTTTAACTTAAATATCAATAATAATAGTAATTACCTTCTACCCATTA
TTACAGCAGGAAAATTCATTAATAAAGGTAATTCAATATATTTACCGCTATCTTTACAGGTACATCATTC
TGTTTGTGATGGTTATCATGCAGGATTGTTTATGAACTCTATTCAGGAATTGTCAGATAGGCCTAATGAC
TGGCTTTTATAATATGAGATAATGCCGACTGTACTTTTTACAGTCGGTTTTCTAATGTCACTAACCTGCC
CCGTTAGTTGAAGAAGGTTTTTATATTACAGCTCCAGAT
Features (pLannotate 1.2.2; 7 found; start..end, strand, type, name):
     67..798     -  CDS            ermC: ERMC1_STAAU - Experimental evidence at transcript level: Swiss-Prot protein existence level 2. This protein produces a dimethylation of the adenine residue at position 2085 in 23S rRNA, resulting in reduced affinity between ribosomes and macrolide-lincosamide-streptogramin B antibiotics. From Staphylococcus aureus.
    861..917     -  CDS            ermC: LPRM_STAAU - Experimental evidence at protein level: Swiss-Prot protein existence level 1. This peptide is involved in the control mechanism of the synthesis of the erythromycin resistance protein. From Staphylococcus aureus.
   2028..2648    +  CDS            repB: REPB_STRAG - Experimental evidence at protein level: Swiss-Prot protein existence level 1. Is essential for plasmid replication. Nicks the positive strand at the plus origin of replication. From Streptococcus agalactiae.
   2815..2836    +  misc_feature   HA-R (fragment): right homology arm from intron 1 of the mouse Rosa26 gene (Soriano, 1999)
   2933..3103    +  CDS            knt (fragment): KANU_BACSP - Also known as kan. Experimental evidence at protein level: Swiss-Prot protein existence level 1. Inactivates the antibiotic kanamycin by catalyzing the transfer of a nucleotidyl group from nucleoside triphosphates such as ATP to the 4'-hydroxyl group of the aminoglycoside. From Bacillus sp.
   3331..3447    +  CDS            cop (fragment): COP1_STAAU - Protein predicted: Swiss-Prot protein existence level 4. Putative control of replication message. From Staphylococcus aureus.
   3632..4279    +  CDS            cat: CAT1_STAAU - Experimental evidence at transcript level: Swiss-Prot protein existence level 2. This enzyme is an effector of chloramphenicol resistance in bacteria. From Staphylococcus aureus.
