>Addgene plasmid #186342 | pGK12 | addgene full sequence | sequence record 444972 | Addgene Long Read Sequencing Result
ATTGTATAAAGTGGCTCTAACTTATCCCAATAACCTAACTCTCCGTCGCTATTGTAACCAGTTCTAAAAG
CTGTATTTGAGTTTATCACCCTTGTCACTAAGAAAATAAATGCAGGGTAAAATTTATATCCTTCTTGTTT
TATGTTTCGGTATAAAACACTAATATCAATTTCTGTGGTTATACTAAAAGTCGTTTGTTGGTTCAAATAA
TGATTAAATATCTCTTTTCTCTTCCAATTGTCTAAATCAATTTTATTAAAGTTCATTTGATATGCCTCCT
AAATTTTTATCTAAAGTGAATTTAGGAGGCTTACTTGTCTGCTTTCTTCATTAGAATCAATCCTTTTTTA
AAAGTCAATATTACTGTAACATAAATATATATTTTAAAAATATCCCACTTTATCCAATTTTCGCTTAATC
TTGTTCCTAACGCTTTCTATTGTTACAGGATTTCGTGCAATATATATAACGTGATAGTGTGGTTTTTTAT
AGTGCTTTCCATTTCGTATAACATCACTACTATTCCATGTATCTTTATCTTTTTTTTCGTCCATATCGTG
TAAAGGACTGACAGCCATAGATACGCCCAAACTCTCTAATTTTTCTTTCCAATCATTAGGAATTGAGTCA
GGATATAATAAAAATCCAAAATTTCTAGCTTTAGTATTTTTAATAGCCATGATATAATTACCTTATCAAA
AACAAGTAGCGAAAACTCGTATCCTTCTAAAAACGCGAGCTTTCGCTTATTTTTTTTGTTCTGATTCCTT
TCTTGCATATTCTTCTATAGCTAACGCCGCAACCGCAGATTTTGAAAAACCTTTTTGTTTCGCCATATCT
GTTAATTTTTTATCTTGCTCTTTTGTCAGAGAAATCATAACTCTTTTTTTCGATTCTGAAATCACCATTT
AAAAAACTCCAATCAAATAATTTTATAAAGTTAGTGTATCACTTTGTAATCATAAAAACAACAATAAAGC
TACTTAAATATAGATTTATAAAAAACGTTGGCGAAAACGTTGGCGATTCGTTGGCGATTGAAAAACCCCT
TAAACCCTTGAGCCAGTTGGGATAGAGCGTTTTTGGCACAAAAATTGGCACTCGGCACTTAATGGGGGGT
CGTAGTACGGAAGCAAAATTCGCTTCCTTTCCCCCCATTTTTTTCCAAATTCCAAATTTTTTTCAAAAAT
TTTCCAGCGCTACCGCTCGGCAAAATTGCAAGCAATTTTTAAAATCAAACCCATGAGGGAATTTCATTCC
CTCATACTCCCTTGAGCCTCCTCCAACCGAAATAGAAGGGCGCTGCGCTTATTATTTCATTCAGTCATCG
GCTTTCATAATCTAACAGACAACATCTTCGCTGCAAAGCCACGCTACGCTCAAGGGCTTTTACGCTACGA
TAACGCCTGTTTTAACGATTATGCCGATAACTAAACGAAATAAACGCTAAAACGTCTCAGAAACGATTTT
GAGACGTTTTAATAAAAAATCGGATAATAAATATATATAAACGTATATAGATTTCATAAAGTCTAACACA
CTAGACTTATTTACTTCGTAATTAAGTCGTTAAACCGTGTGCTCTACGACCAAAACTATAAAACCTTTAA
GAACTTTCTTTTTTTACAAGAAAAAAGAAATTAGATAAATCTCTCATATCTTTTATTCAATAATCGCATC
CGATTGCAGTATAAATTTAACGATCACTCATCATGTTCATATTTATCAGAGCTCGTGCTATAATTATACT
AATTTTATAAGGAGGAAAAAATATGGGCATTTTTAGTATTTTTGTAATCAGCACAGTTCATTATCAACCA
AACAAAAAATAAGTGGTTATAATGAATCGTTAATAAGCAAAATTCATATAACCAAATTAAAGAGGGTTAT
AATGAACGAGAAAAATATAAAACACAGTCAAAACTTTATTACTTCAAAACATAATATAGATAAAATAATG
ACAAATATAAGATTAAATGAACATGATAATATCTTTGAAATCGGCTCAGGAAAAGGCCATTTTACCCTTG
AATTAGTAAAGAGGTGTAATTTCGTAACTGCCATTGAAATAGACCATAAATTATGCAAAACTACAGAAAA
TAAACTTGTTGATCACGATAATTTCCAAGTTTTAAACAAGGATATATTGCAGTTTAAATTTCCTAAAAAC
CAATCCTATAAAATATATGGTAATATACCTTATAACATAAGTACGGATATAATACGCAAAATTGTTTTTG
ATAGTATAGCTAATGAGATTTATTTAATCGTGGAATACGGGTTTGCTAAAAGATTATTAAATACAAAACG
CTCATTGGCATTACTTTTAATGGCAGAAGTTGATATTTCTATATTAAGTATGGTTCCAAGAGAATATTTT
CATCCTAAACCTAAAGTGAATAGCTCACTTATCAGATTAAGTAGAAAAAAATCAAGAATATCACACAAAG
ATAAACAAAAGTATAATTATTTCGTTATGAAATGGGTTAACAAAGAATACAAGAAAATATTTACAAAAAA
TCAATTTAACAATTCCTTAAAACATGCAGGAATTGACGATTTAAACAATATTAGCTTTGAACAATTCTTA
TCTCTTTTCAATAGCTATAAATTATTTAATAAGTAAGTTAAGGGATGCATAAACTGCATCCCTTAACTTG
TTTTTCGTGTGCCTATTTTTTGTGAATCGATCTGGAGCTGTAATATAAAAACCTTCTTCAACTAACGGGG
CAGGTTAGTGACATTAGAAAACCGACTGTAAAAAGTACAGTCGGCATTATCTCATATTATAAAAGCCAGT
CATTAGGCCTATCTGACAATTCCTGAATAGAGTTCATAAACAATCCTGCATGATAACCATCACAAACAGA
ATGATGTACCTGTAAAGATAGCGGTAAATATATTGAATTACCTTTATTAATGAATTTTCCTGCTGTAATA
ATGGGTAGAAGGTAATTACTATTATTATTGATATTTAAGTTAAACCCAGTAAATGAAGTCCATGGAATAA
TAGAAAGAGAAAAAGCATTTTCAGGTATAGGTGTTTTGGGAAACAATTTCCCCGAACCATTATATTTCTC
TACATCAGAAAGGTATAAATCATAAAACTCTTTGAAGTCATTCTTTACAGGAGTCCAAATACCAGAGAAT
GTTTTAGATACACCATCAAAA
Features (pLannotate 1.2.2; 4 found; start..end, strand, type, name):
    414..662     -  CDS            repB (fragment): REPB_STRAG - Experimental evidence at protein level: Swiss-Prot protein existence level 1. Is essential for plasmid replication. Nicks the positive strand at the plus origin of replication. From Streptococcus agalactiae.
   1773..1829    +  CDS            ermC: LPRM_STAAU - Experimental evidence at protein level: Swiss-Prot protein existence level 1. This peptide is involved in the control mechanism of the synthesis of the erythromycin resistance protein. From Staphylococcus aureus.
   1892..2623    +  CDS            ermC: ERMC1_STAAU - Experimental evidence at transcript level: Swiss-Prot protein existence level 2. This protein produces a dimethylation of the adenine residue at position 2085 in 23S rRNA, resulting in reduced affinity between ribosomes and macrolide-lincosamide-streptogramin B antibiotics. From Staphylococcus aureus.
   2790..266     -  CDS            cat (across the origin): CAT1_STAAU - Experimental evidence at transcript level: Swiss-Prot protein existence level 2. This enzyme is an effector of chloramphenicol resistance in bacteria. From Staphylococcus aureus.
