[The description below was written by a language model from this plasmid's Addgene catalogue record and pLannotate feature annotations shown in this document.]
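Description:
pGK12 is an empty broad-host-range shuttle and cloning vector built on the small cryptic plasmid pWV01 from Lactococcus lactis subsp. cremoris Wg2. The pWV01 replicon lets it replicate in both Gram-positive and Gram-negative bacteria, and the record lists Lactococcus lactis, Escherichia coli, Bacillus subtilis and several Lactobacillus strains as hosts. It is catalogued as a high-copy bacterial vector of about 4.4 kb with no insert, and fragments are introduced by restriction-enzyme cloning. No dedicated expression promoter or multiple cloning site is annotated or described.

The annotated features match this design. A repB-like open reading frame encodes the replication initiator, which nicks the plus strand at the origin, as is typical of rolling-circle plasmids. Selection relies on two staphylococcal-type markers. One is ermC, a 23S rRNA methyltransferase that confers macrolide-lincosamide-streptogramin B resistance; it is preceded by its short leader peptide, which regulates synthesis of the methylase. The other is cat, a chloramphenicol acetyltransferase. Short fragments matching knt and cop are probably remnants of the Gram-positive plasmids that donated the markers, and the 22-nt hit to a mouse Rosa26 homology arm is almost certainly a spurious match.

Two sequence records accompany the entry. The 4,379-nt record agrees with the stated backbone size and carries all of these elements. The 3,171-nt long-read record contains both resistance genes but only a fragment of repB, so it appears to be a shorter or deleted form, and the record does not explain the discrepancy. The vector is typically used as a general cloning vehicle for moving genes between E. coli and lactic acid bacteria or Bacillus.
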