Addgene plasmid #186342: pGK12
Purpose: (Empty Backbone) Shuttle vector, pWVO1 origin of replication (from L. lactis sbsp. cremoris Wg2). Replicates in both Gram-Positive and Gram-Negative bacteria. Chloramphenicol- and Erythromycin resistance marker.
Depositing lab: Jan Kok & Gerard Venema. Depositing organization: University of Groningen. Publication: Construction of plasmid cloning vectors for lactic streptococci which also replicate in Bacillus subtilis and Escherichia coli. Kok J, van der Vossen JM, Venema G. Appl Environ Microbiol. 1984 Oct;48(4):726-31. doi: 10.1128/aem.48.4.726-731.1984. PubMed 6095756.
Backbone
  Vector backbone: pWV01
  Backbone size (bp): 4378
  Vector type: Bacterial Expression
Growth in bacteria
  Bacterial resistance: Chloramphenicol and Erythromycin, 25 & 200 μg/mL
  Growth temperature: 30°C
  Growth strain: E.coli BHB2600
  Growth instructions: This plasmid can be propagated in a broad host range, including Lactococcus lactis, Escherichia coli, Bacillus subtilis and several Lactobacillus strains.
  Copy number: High Copy
Gene/Insert
  Cloning method: Restriction Enzyme
Terms and licenses: Academic/Nonprofit Terms; Industry Terms: Not Available to Industry
How to cite: pGK12 was a gift from Jan Kok & Gerard Venema (Addgene plasmid # 186342)
